Addgene plasmid #154154: pKM51
Purpose: Firefly luciferase under the control of the Drosophila melanogaster minimal Hsp70 promoter with 8 copies of the Aedes aegypti Rel1A NF-κB site
Depositing lab: Kevin Maringer. Depositing organization: University of Surrey. Publication: Imd pathway-specific immune assays reveal NF-kappaB stimulation by viral RNA PAMPs in Aedes aegypti Aag2 cells. Russell TA, Ayaz A, Davidson AD, Fernandez-Sesma A, Maringer K. PLoS Negl Trop Dis. 2021 Feb 16;15(2):e0008524. doi: 10.1371/journal.pntd.0008524. PubMed 33591970.
Backbone
  Vector backbone: pLUC-MCS
  Vector type: Luciferase
Growth in bacteria
  Bacterial resistance: Ampicillin, 100 μg/mL
  Growth temperature: 37°C
  Growth strain: DH5alpha
  Copy number: High Copy
Gene/Insert
  Gene/Insert name: Firefly luciferase
  Species: Other
  Promoter: Drosophila melanogaster minimal Hsp70 promoter with 8 copies of the Aedes aegypti Rel1A NF-κB site
  Cloning method: Ligation Independent Cloning
  Sequencing primers: 5′ unknown
Terms and licenses: Academic/Nonprofit Terms; Industry Terms: Not Available to Industry
How to cite: pKM51 was a gift from Kevin Maringer (Addgene plasmid # 154154 ; http://n2t.net/addgene:154154 ; RRID:Addgene_154154)
