[The description below was written by a language model from this plasmid's Addgene catalogue record and pLannotate feature annotations shown in this document.]
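Description:
pKM51 is a firefly luciferase reporter plasmid built on the pLUC-MCS backbone and designed to read out NF-κB-type transcriptional activity in insect, particularly mosquito, cells. It is propagated in E. coli as a high-copy plasmid through a ColE1/pUC-type origin and selected with ampicillin via the bla gene under its own promoter. Remnants of pBR322 (the bom region and a small rop fragment) are also annotated in the 6.1 kb sequence.

The reporter cassette consists of the Photinus pyralis luciferase coding sequence placed downstream of a minimal Drosophila melanogaster Hsp70 promoter, detected in the feature table as an hsp70Bb promoter fragment. According to the catalogue entry, eight copies of the Aedes aegypti Rel1A NF-κB binding site sit with this minimal promoter. These sites are not individually annotated, but presumably fall in the unannotated stretch just upstream of the promoter. Because a minimal promoter gives little transcription by itself, luciferase output depends on the binding of Rel-family factors to the multimerised sites.

Two tandem SV40 polyadenylation signals lie upstream of the promoter, an arrangement commonly used to block read-through transcription from the backbone and lower background. Downstream of luciferase are the SV40 small t intron and a further SV40 poly(A) signal for transcript processing. The various T antigen, NLS and VP1 "fragments" appear to be annotation hits within these SV40-derived regulatory segments rather than expressed genes.

The associated publication concerns pathway-specific immune assays in Aedes aegypti Aag2 cells, consistent with use as a transfected reporter of immune signalling. No selection marker for insect cells is annotated, which suggests transient transfection.
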