Features (pLannotate 1.2.2; 18 found; start..end, strand, type, name):
     32..136     +  promoter       AmpR promoter: bla
    137..997     +  CDS            AmpR: β-lactamase; bla; confers resistance to ampicillin, carbenicillin, and related antibiotics
   1168..1756    +  rep_origin     ori: high-copy-number ColE1/pMB1/pBR322/pUC origin of replication
   1942..2082    -  misc_feature   bom: basis of mobility region from pBR322
   2184..2223    -  CDS            rop (fragment): Rop protein, which maintains plasmids at low copy number; rop
   2225..2301    +  CDS            large T antigen (fragment): large T antigen from SV40 (simian virus 40)
   2321..2455    +  polyA_signal   SV40 poly(A) signal: SV40 polyadenylation signal
   2453..2529    +  CDS            large T antigen (fragment): large T antigen from SV40 (simian virus 40)
   2549..2683    +  polyA_signal   SV40 poly(A) signal: SV40 polyadenylation signal
   2934..3159    +  promoter       hsp70 promoter (fragment): Drosophila melanogaster hsp70Bb promoter
   3174..3192    +  rep_origin     ori (fragment): high-copy-number ColE1/pMB1/pBR322/pUC origin of replication
   3244..4893    +  CDS            LUCI_PHOPY: Experimental evidence at protein level: Swiss-Prot protein existence level 1. Produces green light with a wavelength of 562 nm. From Photinus pyralis (Common eastern firefly) (Lampyris pyralis).
   4951..5025    +  CDS            small t antigen (fragment): SV40 (simian virus 40) small t antigen
   5027..5092    +  intron         small t intron: SV40 (simian virus 40) small t antigen intron
   5222..5242    +  CDS            SV40 NLS: nuclear localization signal of SV40 (simian virus 40) large T antigen
   5561..5644    +  CDS            large T antigen (fragment): large T antigen from SV40 (simian virus 40)
   5667..5801    +  polyA_signal   SV40 poly(A) signal: SV40 polyadenylation signal
   5754..6074    -  CDS            VP1_POVLY (fragment): Experimental evidence at protein level: Swiss-Prot protein existence level 1. Forms an icosahedral capsid with a T=7 symmetry and a 40 nm diameter. The capsid is composed of 72 pentamers linked to each other by disulfide bonds and associated with VP2 or VP3 proteins. Interacts with a N-linked glycoprotein containing sialic acids on the cell surface to provide virion attachment to target cell. Once attached, the virion is internalized by endocytosis and traffics to the endoplasmic reticulum. Inside the endoplasmic reticulum, the protein folding machinery isomerizes VP1 interpentamer disulfide b
>Addgene plasmid #154154 | pKM51 | addgene full sequence | sequence record 309306 | Addgene NGS Result
GACGTCAGGTGGCACTTTTCGGGGAAATGTGCGCGGAACCCCTATTTGTTTATTTTTCTAAATACATTCA
AATATGTATCCGCTCATGAGACAATAACCCTGATAAATGCTTCAATAATATTGAAAAAGGAAGAGTATGA
GTATTCAACATTTCCGTGTCGCCCTTATTCCCTTTTTTGCGGCATTTTGCCTTCCTGTTTTTGCTCACCC
AGAAACGCTGGTGAAAGTAAAAGATGCTGAAGATCAGTTGGGTGCACGAGTGGGTTACATCGAACTGGAT
CTCAACAGCGGTAAGATCCTTGAGAGTTTTCGCCCCGAAGAACGTTTTCCAATGATGAGCACTTTTAAAG
TTCTGCTATGTGGCGCGGTATTATCCCGTATTGACGCCGGGCAAGAGCAACTCGGTCGCCGCATACACTA
TTCTCAGAATGACTTGGTTGAGTACTCACCAGTCACAGAAAAGCATCTTACGGATGGCATGACAGTAAGA
GAATTATGCAGTGCTGCCATAACCATGAGTGATAACACTGCGGCCAACTTACTTCTGACAACGATCGGAG
GACCGAAGGAGCTAACCGCTTTTTTGCACAACATGGGGGATCATGTAACTCGCCTTGATCGTTGGGAACC
GGAGCTGAATGAAGCCATACCAAACGACGAGCGTGACACCACGATGCCTGTAGCAATGGCAACAACGTTG
CGCAAACTATTAACTGGCGAACTACTTACTCTAGCTTCCCGGCAACAATTAATAGACTGGATGGAGGCGG
ATAAAGTTGCAGGACCACTTCTGCGCTCGGCCCTTCCGGCTGGCTGGTTTATTGCTGATAAATCTGGAGC
CGGTGAGCGTGGGTCTCGCGGTATCATTGCAGCACTGGGGCCAGATGGTAAGCCCTCCCGTATCGTAGTT
ATCTACACGACGGGGAGTCAGGCAACTATGGATGAACGAAATAGACAGATCGCTGAGATAGGTGCCTCAC
TGATTAAGCATTGGTAACTGTCAGACCAAGTTTACTCATATATACTTTAGATTGATTTAAAACTTCATTT
TTAATTTAAAAGGATCTAGGTGAAGATCCTTTTTGATAATCTCATGACCAAAATCCCTTAACGTGAGTTT
TCGTTCCACTGAGCGTCAGACCCCGTAGAAAAGATCAAAGGATCTTCTTGAGATCCTTTTTTTCTGCGCG
TAATCTGCTGCTTGCAAACAAAAAAACCACCGCTACCAGCGGTGGTTTGTTTGCCGGATCAAGAGCTACC
AACTCTTTTTCCGAAGGTAACTGGCTTCAGCAGAGCGCAGATACCAAATACTGTTCTTCTAGTGTAGCCG
TAGTTAGGCCACCACTTCAAGAACTCTGTAGCACCGCCTACATACCTCGCTCTGCTAATCCTGTTACCAG
TGGCTGCTGCCAGTGGCGATAAGTCGTGTCTTACCGGGTTGGACTCAAGACGATAGTTACCGGATAAGGC
GCAGCGGTCGGGCTGAACGGGGGGTTCGTGCACACAGCCCAGCTTGGAGCGAACGACCTACACCGAACTG
AGATACCTACAGCGTGAGCTATGAGAAAGCGCCACGCTTCCCGAAGGGAGAAAGGCGGACAGGTATCCGG
TAAGCGGCAGGGTCGGAACAGGAGAGCGCACGAGGGAGCTTCCAGGGGGAAACGCCTGGTATCTTTATAG
TCCTGTCGGGTTTCGCCACCTCTGACTTGAGCGTCGATTTTTGTGATGCTCGTCAGGGGGGCGGAGCCTA
TGGAAAAACGCCAGCAACGCGGCCTTTTTACGGTTCCTGGCCTTTTGCTGGCCTTTTGCTCACATGTTCT
TTCCTGCGTTATCCCCTGATTCTGTGGATAACCGTATTACCGCCTTTGAGTGAGCTGATACCGCTCGCCG
CAGCCGAACGACCGAGCGCAGCGAGTCAGTGAGCGAGGAAGCGGAAGAGCGCCTGATGCGGTATTTTCTC
CTTACGCATCTGTGCGGTATTTCACACCGCATATGGTGCACTCTCAGTACAATCTGCTCTGATGCCGCAT
AGTTAAGCCAGTATACACTCCGCTATCGCTACGTGACTGGGTCATGGCTGCGCCCCGACACCCGCCAACA
CCCGCTGACGCGCCCTGACGGGCTTGTCTGCTCCCGGCATCCGCTTACAGACAAGCTGTGACCGTCTCCG
GGAGCTGCATGTGTCAGAGGTTTTCACCGTCATCACCGAAACGCGCGAGGCAGGATCAGCCATATCACAT
TTGTAGAGGTTTTACTTGCTTTAAAAAACCTCCCACACCTCCCCCTGAACCTGAAACATAAAATGAATGC
AATTGTTGTTAACTTGTTTATTGCAGCTTATAATGGTTACAAATAAAGCAATAGCATCACAAATTTCACA
AATAAAGCATTTTTTTCACTGCATTCTAGTTGTGGTTTGTCCAAACTCATCAATGTATCTTATCATGTCT
GGATCAGCCATATCACATTTGTAGAGGTTTTACTTGCTTTAAAAAACCTCCCACACCTCCCCCTGAACCT
GAAACATAAAATGAATGCAATTGTTGTTAACTTGTTTATTGCAGCTTATAATGGTTACAAATAAAGCAAT
AGCATCACAAATTTCACAAATAAAGCATTTTTTTCACTGCATTCTAGTTGTGGTTTGTCCAAACTCATCA
ATGTATCTTATCATGTCTGGATCCAAGCTTCCCGGGCAGATCTCTCGAGGTCGACCCGGGGATCTCGAGA
CGCGGGAAATTCCAACGTCGAGACGCGGGAAATTCCAACGTCGAGACGCGGGAAATTCCAACGTCGAGAC
GCGGGAAATTCCAACGAATTTCGAGACGCGGGAAATTCCAACGTCGAGACGCGGGAAATTCCAACGTCGA
GACGCGGGAAATTCCAACGTCGAGACGCGGGAAATTCCAACGAGCTTAATTAGATCTAATTCGCCGGAGT
ATAAATAGAGGCGCTTCGTCTACGGAGCGACAATTCAATTCAAACAAGCAAAGTGAACACGTCGCTAAGC
GAAAGCTAAGCAAATAAACAAGCGCAGCTGAACAAGCTAAACAATCTGCAGTAAAGTGCAAGTTAAAGTG
AATCAATTAAAAGTAACCAGCAACCAAGTAAATCAACTGCAACTACTGAGATCTGCCAAGAAGTAATTAT
TGAATACAATATAAAGCATATAAACAGCCCAGCTTGGAGCGAGTGACCATGGGAGCTCGAATTCCAGCTT
GGCATTCCGGTACTGTTGGTAAAATGGAAGACGCCAAAAACATAAAGAAAGGCCCGGCGCCATTCTATCC
TCTAGAGGATGGAACCGCTGGAGAGCAACTGCATAAGGCTATGAAGAGATACGCCCTGGTTCCTGGAACA
ATTGCTTTTACAGATGCACATATCGAGGTGAACATCACGTACGCGGAATACTTCGAAATGTCCGTTCGGT
TGGCAGAAGCTATGAAACGATATGGGCTGAATACAAATCACAGAATCGTCGTATGCAGTGAAAACTCTCT
TCAATTCTTTATGCCGGTGTTGGGCGCGTTATTTATCGGAGTTGCAGTTGCGCCCGCGAACGACATTTAT
AATGAACGTGAATTGCTCAACAGTATGAACATTTCGCAGCCTACCGTAGTGTTTGTTTCCAAAAAGGGGT
TGCAAAAAATTTTGAACGTGCAAAAAAAATTACCAATAATCCAGAAAATTATTATCATGGATTCTAAAAC
GGATTACCAGGGATTTCAGTCGATGTACACGTTCGTCACATCTCATCTACCTCCCGGTTTTAATGAATAC
GATTTTGTACCAGAGTCCTTTGATCGTGACAAAACAATTGCACTGATAATGAATTCCTCTGGATCTACTG
GGTTACCTAAGGGTGTGGCCCTTCCGCATAGAACTGCCTGCGTCAGATTCTCGCATGCCAGAGATCCTAT
TTTTGGCAATCAAATCATTCCGGATACTGCGATTTTAAGTGTTGTTCCATTCCATCACGGTTTTGGAATG
TTTACTACACTCGGATATTTGATATGTGGATTTCGAGTCGTCTTAATGTATAGATTTGAAGAAGAGCTGT
TTTTACGATCCCTTCAGGATTACAAAATTCAAAGTGCGTTGCTAGTACCAACCCTATTTTCATTCTTCGC
CAAAAGCACTCTGATTGACAAATACGATTTATCTAATTTACACGAAATTGCTTCTGGGGGCGCACCTCTT
TCGAAAGAAGTCGGGGAAGCGGTTGCAAAACGCTTCCATCTTCCAGGGATACGACAAGGATATGGGCTCA
CTGAGACTACATCAGCTATTCTGATTACACCCGAGGGGGATGATAAACCGGGCGCGGTCGGTAAAGTTGT
TCCATTTTTTGAAGCGAAGGTTGTGGATCTGGATACCGGGAAAACGCTGGGCGTTAATCAGAGAGGCGAA
TTATGTGTCAGAGGACCTATGATTATGTCCGGTTATGTAAACAATCCGGAAGCGACCAACGCCTTGATTG
ACAAGGATGGATGGCTACATTCTGGAGACATAGCTTACTGGGACGAAGACGAACACTTCTTCATAGTTGA
CCGCTTGAAGTCTTTAATTAAATACAAAGGATATCAGGTGGCCCCCGCTGAATTGGAATCGATATTGTTA
CAACACCCCAACATCTTCGACGCGGGCGTGGCAGGTCTTCCCGACGATGACGCCGGTGAACTTCCCGCCG
CCGTTGTTGTTTTGGAGCACGGAAAGACGATGACGGAAAAAGAGATCGTGGATTACGTCGCCAGTCAAGT
AACAACCGCGAAAAAGTTGCGCGGAGGAGTTGTGTTTGTGGACGAAGTACCGAAAGGTCTTACCGGAAAA
CTCGACGCAAGAAAAATCAGAGAGATCCTCATAAAGGCCAAGAAGGGCGGAAAGTCCAAATTGTAAAATG
TAACTGTATTCAGCGATGACGAAATTCTTAGCTATTGTAATACTCTAGAGGATCTTTGTGAAGGAACCTT
ACTTCTGTGGTGTGACATAATTGGACAAACTACCTACAGAGATTTAAAGCTCTAAGGTAAATATAAAATT
TTTAAGTGTATAATGTGTTAAACTACTGATTCTAATTGTTTGTGTATTTTAGATTCCAACCTATGGAACT
GATGAATGGGAGCAGTGGTGGAATGCCTTTAATGAGGAAAACCTGTTTTGCTCAGAAGAAATGCCATCTA
GTGATGATGAGGCTACTGCTGACTCTCAACATTCTACTCCTCCAAAAAAGAAGAGAAAGGTAGAAGACCC
CAAGGACTTTCCTTCAGAATTGCTAAGTTTTTTGAGTCATGCTGTGTTTAGTAATAGAACTCTTGCTTGC
TTTGCTATTTACACCACAAAGGAAAAAGCTGCACTGCTATACAAGAAAATTATGGAAAAATATTCTGTAA
CCTTTATAAGTAGGCATAACAGTTATAATCATAACATACTGTTTTTTCTTACTCCACACAGGCATAGAGT
GTCTGCTATTAATAACTATGCTCAAAAATTGTGTACCTTTAGCTTTTTAATTTGTAAAGGGGTTAATAAG
GAATATTTGATGTATAGTGCCTTGACTAGAGATCATAATCAGCCATACCACATTTGTAGAGGTTTTACTT
GCTTTAAAAAACCTCCCACACCTCCCCCTGAACCTGAAACATAAAATGAATGCAATTGTTGTTGTTAACT
TGTTTATTGCAGCTTATAATGGTTACAAATAAAGCAATAGCATCACAAATTTCACAAATAAAGCATTTTT
TTCACTGCATTCTAGTTGTGGTTTGTCCAAACTCATCAATGTATCTTATCATGTCTGGATCCCCAGGAAG
CTCCTCTGTGTCCTCATAAACCCTAACCTCCTCTACTTGAGAGGACATTCCAATCATAGGCTGCCCATCC
ACCCTCTGTGTCCTCCTGTTAATTAGGTCACTTAACAAAAAGGAAATTGGGTAGGGGTTTTTCACAGACC
GCTTTCTAAGGGTAATTTTAAAATATCTGGGAAGTCCCTTCCACTGCTGTGTTCCAGAAGTGTTGGTAAA
CAGCCCACAAATGTCAACAGCAGAAACATACAAGCTGTCAGCTTTGCACAAGGGCCTCGTGATACGCCTA
TTTTTATAGGTTAATGTCATGATAATAATGGTTTCTTA
